Addgene plasmid #156623: pD649-HAsp-TNFSF12-Fc(DAPA)-AviTag-6xHis
Purpose: Mammalian expression of cell-surface protein extracellular domain fused to Fc(DAPA)-Avi-6xHis. Protein is secreted from cells.
Depositing lab: Chris Garcia. Depositing organization: Stanford University. Publication: A Human IgSF Cell-Surface Interactome Reveals a Complex Network of Protein-Protein Interactions. Wojtowicz WM, Vielmetter J, Fernandes RA, Siepe DH, Eastman CL, Chisholm GB, Cox S, Klock H, Anderson PW, Rue SM, Miller JJ, Glaser SM, Bragstad ML, Vance J, Lam AW, Lesley SA, Zinn K, Garcia KC. Cell. 2020 Aug 20;182(4):1027-1043.e17. doi: 10.1016/j.cell.2020.07.025. PubMed 32822567.
Backbone
  Vector backbone: pD649
  Backbone size w/o insert (bp): 6106
  Vector type: Mammalian Expression
Growth in bacteria
  Bacterial resistance: Ampicillin, 100 μg/mL
  Growth temperature: 37°C
  Growth strain: DH5alpha
  Copy number: High Copy
Gene/Insert
  Gene/Insert name: TNFSF12 (alt name: TNF12)
  Species: H. sapiens (human)
  Insert size (bp): 621
  Mutation: Fc region of human IgG contains D265A and P329A mutations (DAPA)
  Entrez Gene: TNFSF12 (a.k.a. APO3L, DR3LG, TNLG4A, TWEAK)
  Promoter: CMV/SP6
  Tag / fusion protein: Fc(DAPA)-AviTag-6xHis (C terminal on backbone)
  Cloning method: Restriction Enzyme; 5′ cloning site GCGGCCGC (not destroyed); 3′ cloning site GGCGCGCC (not destroyed)
  Sequencing primers: 5′ ATTTAGGTGACACTATAG; 3′ CACGTACCAGTTGAACTTCACC
Resource information
  A portion of this plasmid was derived from a plasmid made by: synthesis by ThermoFisher
Terms and licenses: Academic/Nonprofit Terms; Industry Terms: Not Available to Industry
Depositor comments: Some plasmids in this collection may have an IS4-like element ISVsa5 family transposase upstream of the CMV promoter.
How to cite: pD649-HAsp-TNFSF12-Fc(DAPA)-AviTag-6xHis was a gift from Chris Garcia (Addgene plasmid # 156623 ; http://n2t.net/addgene:156623 ; RRID:Addgene_156623)
