[The description below was written by a language model from this plasmid's Addgene catalogue record and pLannotate feature annotations shown in this document.]
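Description:
pD649-HAsp-TNFSF12-Fc(DAPA)-AviTag-6xHis is a mammalian expression plasmid built on the pD649 backbone for producing the extracellular domain of human TNFSF12 (also called TWEAK or APO3L) as a secreted Fc fusion protein. It is maintained in E. coli at high copy through a ColE1/pUC-type origin and selected with ampicillin via a complete β-lactamase gene. The annotation also shows an SV40 early promoter/EM7 promoter unit driving a puromycin N-acetyltransferase coding sequence with an SV40 polyadenylation signal, which could in principle allow puromycin selection in mammalian cells, although the record does not describe this use. Short matches to KanR, lacZα, ble, f1 ori and the rrnB terminator are small fragments and appear to be non-functional remnants.

The expression cassette uses the CMV enhancer and immediate early promoter, followed by a fragment of CMV intron A and an SP6 promoter, which also serves as a sequencing primer site. The open reading frame begins with a secretion leader: the name indicates an HA signal peptide, whereas the annotation tool matched a fragment of a mouse IgH signal sequence here. The TNFSF12 segment follows, cloned between retained NotI and AscI sites, and is fused at its C terminus to a human IgG1 Fc region and terminated by a bGH polyadenylation signal. The Fc carries the D265A and P329A (DAPA) substitutions, which are generally used to reduce Fc effector interactions. The AviTag, a site for enzymatic biotinylation, and the 6xHis tag, for metal-affinity purification, are listed in the catalogue but not separately annotated. The plasmid belongs to a collection made for mapping interactions among human cell-surface proteins. The depositor notes that some members may carry an IS4-like transposase insertion upstream of the CMV promoter.
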