Features (pLannotate 1.2.2; 21 found; start..end, strand, type, name):
    119..143     -  CDS            KanR (fragment): aminoglycoside phosphotransferase; aph(3')-Ia; confers resistance to kanamycin
    254..842     +  rep_origin     ori: high-copy-number ColE1/pMB1/pBR322/pUC origin of replication
   1067..1084    +  terminator     rrnB T2 terminator (fragment): transcription terminator T2 from the E. coli rrnB gene
   1109..1128    -  CDS            lacZα (fragment): LacZα fragment of β-galactosidase; lacZ fragment
   1584..1600    +  protein_bind   lac operator: The lac repressor binds to the lac operator to inhibit transcription in E. coli. This inhibition can be relieved by adding lactose or isopropyl-β-D-thiogalactopyranoside (IPTG). lac repressor encoded by lacI
   1843..2146    +  enhancer       CMV enhancer: human cytomegalovirus immediate early enhancer
   2147..2350    +  promoter       CMV promoter: human cytomegalovirus (CMV) immediate early promoter
   2486..2529    +  intron         CMV intron (fragment): modified intron A from human cytomegalovirus
   2581..2599    +  promoter       SP6 promoter: promoter for bacteriophage SP6 RNA polymerase
   2603..2640    +  CDS            IgH signal sequence (fragment): signal sequence from the mouse immunoglobulin heavy chain variable region
   2725..3369    +  CDS            TNFSF12 (fragment): TNF12_HUMAN - Also known as APO3L, DR3LG. Experimental evidence at protein level: Swiss-Prot protein existence level 1. Binds to FN14 and possibly also to TNRFSF12/APO3. Weak inducer of apoptosis in some cell types. Mediates NF-kappa-B activation. Promotes angiogenesis and the proliferation of endothelial cells. Also involved in induction of inflammatory cytokines. Promotes IL8 secretion. From Homo sapiens (Human).
   3385..4062    +  CDS            IGHG1 (fragment): IGHG1_HUMAN - Experimental evidence at protein level: Swiss-Prot protein existence level 1. Constant region of immunoglobulin heavy chains. Immunoglobulins, also known as antibodies, are membrane-bound or secreted glycoproteins produced by B lymphocytes. In the recognition phase of humoral immunity, the membrane-bound immunoglobulins serve as receptors which, upon binding of a specific antigen, trigger the clonal expansion and differentiation of B lymphocytes into immunoglobulins- secreting plasma cells. Secreted immunoglobulins mediate the effector phase of humoral immunity, which results in
   4277..4388    +  polyA_signal   bGH poly(A) signal: bovine growth hormone polyadenylation signal
   4389..4497    +  rep_origin     f1 ori (fragment): f1 bacteriophage origin of replication; arrow indicates direction of (+) strand synthesis
   4511..4840    +  promoter       SV40 promoter: SV40 enhancer and early promoter
   4888..4935    +  promoter       EM7 promoter: synthetic bacterial promoter&nbsp
   4954..5553    +  CDS            PuroR (fragment): puromycin N-acetyltransferase; pac from Streptomyces; confers resistance to puromycin
   5563..5688    +  CDS            ble (fragment): BLE_KLEPN - Experimental evidence at protein level: Swiss-Prot protein existence level 1. Binding protein with a strong affinity to the bleomycin family of antibiotics. Binds to CL990; an antimitotic-antibiotic compound. From Klebsiella pneumoniae.
   5683..5804    +  polyA_signal   SV40 poly(A) signal: SV40 polyadenylation signal
   5857..6717    -  CDS            AmpR: β-lactamase; bla; confers resistance to ampicillin, carbenicillin, and related antibiotics
   6720..89      -  promoter       AmpR promoter (fragment) (across the origin): bla
>Addgene plasmid #156623 | pD649-HAsp-TNFSF12-Fc(DAPA)-AviTag-6xHis | depositor full sequence | sequence record 302355 | Full Sequence
TTTCAATATTATTGAAGCATTTATCAGGGTTATTGTCTCATGAGCGGATACATATTTGAATGTATTTAGA
AAAATAAACAAATAGGGGTCAGTGTTACAACCAATTAACCAATTCTGAACATTATCGCGAGCCCATTTAT
ACCTGAATATGGCTCATAACACCCCTTGCTCATGACCAAAATCCCTTAACGTGAGTTACGCGCGCGTCGT
TCCACTGAGCGTCAGACCCCGTAGAAAAGATCAAAGGATCTTCTTGAGATCCTTTTTTTCTGCGCGTAAT
CTGCTGCTTGCAAACAAAAAAACCACCGCTACCAGCGGTGGTTTGTTTGCCGGATCAAGAGCTACCAACT
CTTTTTCCGAAGGTAACTGGCTTCAGCAGAGCGCAGATACCAAATACTGTTCTTCTAGTGTAGCCGTAGT
TAGCCCACCACTTCAAGAACTCTGTAGCACCGCCTACATACCTCGCTCTGCTAATCCTGTTACCAGTGGC
TGCTGCCAGTGGCGATAAGTCGTGTCTTACCGGGTTGGACTCAAGACGATAGTTACCGGATAAGGCGCAG
CGGTCGGGCTGAACGGGGGGTTCGTGCACACAGCCCAGCTTGGAGCGAACGACCTACACCGAACTGAGAT
ACCTACAGCGTGAGCTATGAGAAAGCGCCACGCTTCCCGAAGGGAGAAAGGCGGACAGGTATCCGGTAAG
CGGCAGGGTCGGAACAGGAGAGCGCACGAGGGAGCTTCCAGGGGGAAACGCCTGGTATCTTTATAGTCCT
GTCGGGTTTCGCCACCTCTGACTTGAGCGTCGATTTTTGTGATGCTCGTCAGGGGGGCGGAGCCTATGGA
AAAACGCCAGCAACGCGGCCTTTTTACGGTTCCTGGCCTTTTGCTGGCCTTTTGCTCACATGTTCTTTCC
TGCGTTATCCCCTGATTCTGTGGATAACCGTATTACCGCCTTTGAGTGAGCTGATACCGCTCGCCGCAGC
CGAACGACCGAGCGCAGCGAGTCAGTGAGCGAGGAAGCGGAAGGCGAGAGTAGGGAACTGCCAGGCATCA
AACTAAGCAGAAGGCCCCTGACGGATGGCCTTTTTGCGTTTCTACAAACTCTTTCTGTGTTGTAAAACGA
CGGCCAGTCTTAAGCTCGGGCCCCCTGGGCGGTTCTGATAACGAGTAATCGTTAATCCGCAAATAACGTA
AAAACCCGCTTCGGCGGGTTTTTTTATGGGGGGAGTTTAGGGAAAGAGCATTTGTCAGAATATTTAAGGG
CGCCTGTCACTTTGCTTGATATATGAGAATTATTTAACCTTATAAATGAGAAAAAAGCAACGCACTTTAA
ATAAGATACGTTGCTTTTTCGATTGATGAACACCTATAATTAAACTATTCATCTATTATTTATGATTTTT
TGTATATACAATATTTCTAGTTTGTTAAAGAGAATTAAGAAAATAAATCTCGAAAATAATAAAGGGAAAA
TCAGTTTTTGATATCAAAATTATACATGTCAACGATAATACAAAATATAATACAAACTATAAGATGTTAT
CAGTATTTATTATCATTTAGAATAAATTTTGTGTCGCCCTTAATTGTGAGCGGATAACAATTACGAGCTT
CATGCACAGTGGCGTTGACTCAATATTGGCCATTAGCCATATTATTCATTGGTTATATAGCATAAATCAA
TATTGGCTATTGGCCATTGCATACGTTGTATCTATATCATAATATGTACATTTATATTGGCTCATGTCCA
ATATGACCGCCATGTTGGCATTGATTATTGACTAGTTATTAATAGTAATCAATTACGGGGTCATTAGTTC
ATAGCCCATATATGGAGTTCCGCGTTACATAACTTACGGTAAATGGCCCGCCTGGCTGACCGCCCAACGA
CCCCCGCCCATTGACGTCAATAATGACGTATGTTCCCATAGTAACGCCAATAGGGACTTTCCATTGACGT
CAATGGGTGGAGTATTTACGGTAAACTGCCCACTTGGCAGTACATCAAGTGTATCATATGCCAAGTACGC
CCCCTATTGACGTCAATGACGGTAAATGGCCCGCCTGGCATTATGCCCAGTACATGACCTTATGGGACTT
TCCTACTTGGCAGTACATCTACGTATTAGTCATCGCTATTACCATGGTGATGCGGTTTTGGCAGTACATC
AATGGGCGTGGATAGCGGTTTGACTCACGGGGATTTCCAAGTCTCCACCCCATTGACGTCAATGGGAGTT
TGTTTTGGCACCAAAATCAACGGGACTTTCCAAAATGTCGTAACAACTCCGCCCCATTGACGCAAATGGG
CGGTAGGCGTGTACGGTGGGAGGTCTATATAAGCAGAGCTCGTTTAGTGAACCGTCAGATCGCCTGGAGA
CGCCATCCACGCTGTTTTGACCTCCATAGAAGACACCGGGACCGATCCAGCCTCCGCGGCCGGGAACGGT
GCATTGGAACGCGGATTCCCCGTGCCAAGAGTGACGTAAGTACCGCCTATAGAGTCTATAGGCCCACCCC
CTTGGCTTCGTTAGAACGCGGCTACAATTAATACATAACCTTATGTATCATACACATACGATTTAGGTGA
CACTATAGAATAACATCCACTTTGCCTTTCTCTCCACAGGTGTCCACTCCCAGGTCCAACTGCACCTCGG
TTCTATCGAAAACGCGCCTGCTAGCGCCACCATGAAGACCATCATTGCCCTGAGCTACATCTTCTGCCTG
GTGTTCGCTGCGGCCGCCAGTCTTGGAAGCAGAGCTTCTCTGTCTGCCCAAGAGCCTGCTCAAGAGGAAC
TGGTGGCCGAGGAAGATCAGGACCCTAGCGAGCTGAATCCCCAGACCGAAGAATCTCAGGACCCCGCTCC
ATTCCTGAACAGACTCGTGCGGCCTAGAAGAAGCGCCCCTAAGGGAAGAAAGACCCGGGCCAGAAGGGCC
ATTGCCGCTCACTATGAAGTGCACCCTAGACCTGGACAGGATGGTGCTCAAGCTGGCGTGGACGGAACAG
TGTCTGGATGGGAAGAAGCCCGGATCAACAGCAGCAGCCCTCTGCGGTATAACCGGCAGATCGGCGAGTT
TATCGTGACCAGAGCCGGCCTGTACTACCTGTACTGCCAGGTGCACTTTGACGAGGGCAAAGCCGTGTAC
CTGAAGCTGGATCTGCTGGTGGATGGCGTGCTGGCCCTGAGATGTCTGGAAGAGTTTTCTGCTACCGCCG
CCAGCTCTCTGGGACCACAACTGAGACTGTGTCAGGTGTCAGGACTGCTGGCTCTGAGGCCTGGCTCTAG
CCTGAGAATCAGAACACTGCCCTGGGCTCACCTGAAGGCTGCCCCTTTTCTGACCTACTTCGGCCTGTTC
CAAGTGCATGGCGCGCCGGGCGGCGACAAGACCCACACCTGCCCCCCCTGCCCAGCTCCAGAACTGCTGG
GAGGGCCTTCCGTGTTCCTGTTCCCCCCCAAGCCCAAGGACACCCTGATGATCAGCAGGACCCCCGAGGT
GACCTGCGTGGTGGTGGCCGTGTCCCACGAGGACCCAGAGGTGAAGTTCAACTGGTACGTGGACGGCGTG
GAGGTGCACAACGCCAAGACCAAGCCCAGAGAGGAGCAGTACAACAGCACCTACAGGGTGGTGTCCGTGC
TGACCGTGCTGCACCAGGACTGGCTGAACGGCAAAGAATACAAGTGCAAAGTCTCCAACAAGGCCCTGGC
TGCCCCAATCGAAAAGACAATCAGCAAGGCCAAGGGCCAGCCACGGGAGCCCCAGGTGTACACCCTGCCC
CCCAGCCGGGAGGAGATGACCAAGAACCAGGTGTCCCTGACCTGTCTGGTGAAGGGCTTCTACCCCAGCG
ATATCGCCGTGGAGTGGGAGAGCAACGGCCAGCCCGAGAACAACTACAAGACCACCCCCCCAGTGCTGGA
CAGCGACGGCAGCTTCTTCCTGTACAGCAAGCTGACCGTGGACAAGTCCAGGTGGCAGCAGGGCAACGTG
TTCAGCTGCAGCGTGATGCACGAGGCCCTGCACAACCACTACACCCAGAAGTCCCTGAGCCTGAGCCCCG
GCGGCAGCGGTCTTAATGATATTTTCGAGGCTCAGAAGATTGAGTGGCATGAACACCACCACCATCACCA
CTAAGGCCGGCCTGTAGTCACTGGCACAACGCGTTACCCGGTAAGCCAATCGGGTATACACGGTCGTCAT
ACTGCAGACAGGGTTCTTCTACTTTGCAAGATAGTCTTGAGTAGTAAAATAAATAGATAGAGAAAATCAG
CCTCGACTGTGCCTTCTAGTTGCCAGCCATCTGTTGTTTGCCCCTCCCCCGTGCCTTCCTTGACCCTGGA
AGGTGCCACTCCCACTGTCCTTTCCTAATAAAATGAGGAAATTGCATCACAACACTCAACCCTATCTCGG
TCTATTCTTTTGATTTATAAGGGATTTTGCCGATTTCGGCCTATTGGTTAAAAAATGAGCTGATTTAACA
AAAATTTAACGCGAATTAATTCTGTGGAATGTGTGTCAGTTAGGGTGTGGAAAGTCCCCAGGCTCCCCAG
CAGGCAGAAGTATGCAAAGCATGCATCTCAATTAGTCAGCAACCAGGTGTGGAAAGTCCCCAGGCTCCCC
AGCAGGCAGAAGTATGCAAAGCATGCATCTCAATTAGTCAGCAACCATAGTCCCGCCCCTAACTCCGCCC
ATCCCGCCCCTAACTCCGCCCAGTTCCGCCCATTCTCCGCCCCATGGCTGACTAATTTTTTTTATTTATG
CAGAGGCCGAGGCCGCCTCTGCCTCTGAGCTATTCCAGAAGTAGTGAGGAGGCTTTTTTGGAGGCCTAGG
CTTTTGCAAAAAGCTCCCGGGAGCTTGTATATCCATTTTCGGATCTGATCAGCACGTGTTGACAATTAAT
CATCGGCATAGTATATCGGCATAGTATAATACGACAAGGTGAGGAACTAAACCATGACCGAGTACAAGCC
CACGGTGCGCCTCGCCACCCGCGACGACGTCCCCAGGGCCGTACGCACCCTCGCCGCCGCGTTCGCCGAC
TACCCCGCCACGCGCCACACCGTCGATCCGGACCGCCACATCGAGCGGGTCACCGAGCTGCAAGAACTCT
TCCTCACGCGCGTCGGGCTCGACATCGGCAAGGTGTGGGTCGCGGACGACGGCGCCGCGGTGGCGGTCTG
GACCACGCCGGAGAGCGTCGAAGCGGGGGCGGTGTTCGCCGAGATCGGCCCGCGCATGGCCGAGTTGAGC
GGTTCCCGGCTGGCCGCGCAGCAACAGATGGAAGGCCTCCTGGCGCCGCACCGGCCCAAGGAGCCCGCGT
GGTTCCTGGCCACCGTCGGCGTCTCGCCCGACCACCAGGGCAAGGGTCTGGGCAGCGCCGTCGTGCTCCC
CGGAGTGGAGGCGGCCGAGCGCGCCGGGGTGCCCGCCTTCCTGGAGACATCCGCGCCCCGCAACCTCCCC
TTCTACGAGCGGCTCGGCTTCACCGTCACCGCCGACGTCGAGGTGCCCGAAGGACCGCGCACCTGGTGCA
TGACCCGCAAGCCCGGTGCCTGACACGTGCTACGAGATTTCGATTCCACCGCCGCCTTCTATGAAAGGTT
GGGCTTCGGAATCGTTTTCCGGGACGCCGGCTGGATGATCCTCCAGCGCGGGGATCTCATGCTGGAGTTC
TTCGCCCACCCCAACTTGTTTATTGCAGCTTATAATGGTTACAAATAAAGCAATAGCATCACAAATTTCA
CAAATAAAGCATTTTTTTCACTGCATTCTAGTTGTGGTTTGTCCAAACTCATCAATGTATCTTATCATGT
CTGTATACCGTCGACCTCTAGCTAGAGCTTGGCGTAATCATGGTCATTACCAATGCTTAATCAGTGAGGC
ACCTATCTCAGCGATCTGTCTATTTCGTTCATCCATAGTTGCCTGACTCCCCGTCGTGTAGATAACTACG
ATACGGGAGGGCTTACCATCTGGCCCCAGCGCTGCGATGATACCGCGAGAACCACGCTCACCGGCTCCGG
ATTTATCAGCAATAAACCAGCCAGCCGGAAGGGCCGAGCGCAGAAGTGGTCCTGCAACTTTATCCGCCTC
CATCCAGTCTATTAATTGTTGCCGGGAAGCTAGAGTAAGTAGTTCGCCAGTTAATAGTTTGCGCAACGTT
GTTGCCATCGCTACAGGCATCGTGGTGTCACGCTCGTCGTTTGGTATGGCTTCATTCAGCTCCGGTTCCC
AACGATCAAGGCGAGTTACATGATCCCCCATGTTGTGCAAAAAAGCGGTTAGCTCCTTCGGTCCTCCGAT
CGTTGTCAGAAGTAAGTTGGCCGCAGTGTTATCACTCATGGTTATGGCAGCACTGCATAATTCTCTTACT
GTCATGCCATCCGTAAGATGCTTTTCTGTGACTGGTGAGTACTCAACCAAGTCATTCTGAGAATAGTGTA
TGCGGCGACCGAGTTGCTCTTGCCCGGCGTCAATACGGGATAATACCGCGCCACATAGCAGAACTTTAAA
AGTGCTCATCATTGGAAAACGTTCTTCGGGGCGAAAACTCTCAAGGATCTTACCGCTGTTGAGATCCAGT
TCGATGTAACCCACTCGTGCACCCAACTGATCTTCAGCATCTTTTACTTTCACCAGCGTTTCTGGGTGAG
CAAAAACAGGAAGGCAAAATGCCGCAAAAAAGGGAATAAGGGCGACACGGAAATGTTGAATACTCATATT
CTTCCTT
