>Addgene plasmid #156623 | pD649-HAsp-TNFSF12-Fc(DAPA)-AviTag-6xHis | depositor partial sequence | sequence record 302356 | insert (extracellular domain)
AGTCTTGGAAGCAGAGCTTCTCTGTCTGCCCAAGAGCCTGCTCAAGAGGAACTGGTGGCCGAGGAAGATC
AGGACCCTAGCGAGCTGAATCCCCAGACCGAAGAATCTCAGGACCCCGCTCCATTCCTGAACAGACTCGT
GCGGCCTAGAAGAAGCGCCCCTAAGGGAAGAAAGACCCGGGCCAGAAGGGCCATTGCCGCTCACTATGAA
GTGCACCCTAGACCTGGACAGGATGGTGCTCAAGCTGGCGTGGACGGAACAGTGTCTGGATGGGAAGAAG
CCCGGATCAACAGCAGCAGCCCTCTGCGGTATAACCGGCAGATCGGCGAGTTTATCGTGACCAGAGCCGG
CCTGTACTACCTGTACTGCCAGGTGCACTTTGACGAGGGCAAAGCCGTGTACCTGAAGCTGGATCTGCTG
GTGGATGGCGTGCTGGCCCTGAGATGTCTGGAAGAGTTTTCTGCTACCGCCGCCAGCTCTCTGGGACCAC
AACTGAGACTGTGTCAGGTGTCAGGACTGCTGGCTCTGAGGCCTGGCTCTAGCCTGAGAATCAGAACACT
GCCCTGGGCTCACCTGAAGGCTGCCCCTTTTCTGACCTACTTCGGCCTGTTCCAAGTGCAT
